>Addgene plasmid #157562 | pD649-HAsp-ROBO1-COMP5AP-AviTag-9xHis | addgene full sequence | sequence record 412675 | Addgene NGS Result
TTTCAATATTATTGAAGCATTTATCAGGGTTATTGTCTCATGAGCGGATACATATTTGAATGTATTTAGA
AAAATAAACAAATAGGGGTCAGTGTTACAACCAATTAACCAATTCTGAACATTATCGCGAGCCCATTTAT
ACCTGAATATGGCTCATAACACCCCTTGCTCATGACCAAAATCCCTTAACGTGAGTTACGCGCGCGTCGT
TCCACTGAGCGTCAGACCCCGTAGAAAAGATCAAAGGATCTTCTTGAGATCCTTTTTTTCTGCGCGTAAT
CTGCTGCTTGCAAACAAAAAAACCACCGCTACCAGCGGTGGTTTGTTTGCCGGATCAAGAGCTACCAACT
CTTTTTCCGAAGGTAACTGGCTTCAGCAGAGCGCAGATACCAAATACTGTTCTTCTAGTGTAGCCGTAGT
TAGCCCACCACTTCAAGAACTCTGTAGCACCGCCTACATACCTCGCTCTGCTAATCCTGTTACCAGTGGC
TGCTGCCAGTGGCGATAAGTCGTGTCTTACCGGGTTGGACTCAAGACGATAGTTACCGGATAAGGCGCAG
CGGTCGGGCTGAACGGGGGGTTCGTGCACACAGCCCAGCTTGGAGCGAACGACCTACACCGAACTGAGAT
ACCTACAGCGTGAGCTATGAGAAAGCGCCACGCTTCCCGAAGGGAGAAAGGCGGACAGGTATCCGGTAAG
CGGCAGGGTCGGAACAGGAGAGCGCACGAGGGAGCTTCCAGGGGGAAACGCCTGGTATCTTTATAGTCCT
GTCGGGTTTCGCCACCTCTGACTTGAGCGTCGATTTTTGTGATGCTCGTCAGGGGGGCGGAGCCTATGGA
AAAACGCCAGCAACGCGGCCTTTTTACGGTTCCTGGCCTTTTGCTGGCCTTTTGCTCACATGTTCTTTCC
TGCGTTATCCCCTGATTCTGTGGATAACCGTATTACCGCCTTTGAGTGAGCTGATACCGCTCGCCGCAGC
CGAACGACCGAGCGCAGCGAGTCAGTGAGCGAGGAAGCGGAAGGCGAGAGTAGGGAACTGCCAGGCATCA
AACTAAGCAGAAGGCCCCTGACGGATGGCCTTTTTGCGTTTCTACAAACTCTTTCTGTGTTGTAAAACGA
CGGCCAGTCTTAAGCTCGGGCCCCCTGGGCGGTTCTGATAACGAGTAATCGTTAATCCGCAAATAACGTA
AAAACCCGCTTCGGCGGGTTTTTTTATGGGGGGAGTTTAGGGAAAGAGCATTTGTCAGAATATTTAAGGG
CGCCTGTCACTTTGCTTGATATATGAGAATTATTTAACCTTATAAATGAGAAAAAAGCAACGCACTTTAA
ATAAGATACGTTGCTTTTTCGATTGATGAACACCTATAATTAAACTATTCATCTATTATTTATGATTTTT
TGTATATACAATATTTCTAGTTTGTTAAAGAGAATTAAGAAAATAAATCTCGAAAATAATAAAGGGAAAA
TCAGTTTTTGATATCAAAATTATACATGTCAACGATAATACAAAATATAATACAAACTATAAGATGTTAT
CAGTATTTATTATCATTTAGAATAAATTTTGTGTCGCCCTTAATTGTGAGCGGATAACAATTACGAGCTT
CATGCACAGTGGCGTTGACTCAATATTGGCCATTAGCCATATTATTCATTGGTTATATAGCATAAATCAA
TATTGGCTATTGGCCATTGCATACGTTGTATCTATATCATAATATGTACATTTATATTGGCTCATGTCCA
ATATGACCGCCATGTTGGCATTGATTATTGACTAGTTATTAATAGTAATCAATTACGGGGTCATTAGTTC
ATAGCCCATATATGGAGTTCCGCGTTACATAACTTACGGTAAATGGCCCGCCTGGCTGACCGCCCAACGA
CCCCCGCCCATTGACGTCAATAATGACGTATGTTCCCATAGTAACGCCAATAGGGACTTTCCATTGACGT
CAATGGGTGGAGTATTTACGGTAAACTGCCCACTTGGCAGTACATCAAGTGTATCATATGCCAAGTACGC
CCCCTATTGACGTCAATGACGGTAAATGGCCCGCCTGGCATTATGCCCAGTACATGACCTTATGGGACTT
TCCTACTTGGCAGTACATCTACGTATTAGTCATCGCTATTACCATGGTGATGCGGTTTTGGCAGTACATC
AATGGGCGTGGATAGCGGTTTGACTCACGGGGATTTCCAAGTCTCCACCCCATTGACGTCAATGGGAGTT
TGTTTTGGCACCAAAATCAACGGGACTTTCCAAAATGTCGTAACAACTCCGCCCCATTGACGCAAATGGG
CGGTAGGCGTGTACGGTGGGAGGTCTATATAAGCAGAGCTCGTTTAGTGAACCGTCAGATCGCCTGGAGA
CGCCATCCACGCTGTTTTGACCTCCATAGAAGACACCGGGACCGATCCAGCCTCCGCGGCCGGGAACGGT
GCATTGGAACGCGGATTCCCCGTGCCAAGAGTGACGTAAGTACCGCCTATAGAGTCTATAGGCCCACCCC
CTTGGCTTCGTTAGAACGCGGCTACAATTAATACATAACCTTATGTATCATACACATACGATTTAGGTGA
CACTATAGAATAACATCCACTTTGCCTTTCTCTCCACAGGTGTCCACTCCCAGGTCCAACTGCACCTCGG
TTCTATCGAAAACGCGCCTGCTAGCGCCACCATGAAGACCATCATTGCCCTGAGCTACATCTTCTGCCTG
GTGTTCGCTGCGGCCGCCCAACTTATTCCCGATCCTGAGGATGTGGAACGGGGCAACGATCACGGCACCC
CTATTCCTACCAGCGACAACGACGACAACAGCCTGGGCTACACAGGCAGCAGACTGCGGCAAGAGGACTT
CCCACCTCGGATCGTGGAACACCCCAGCGATCTGATCGTGTCCAAAGGCGAACCCGCCACACTGAACTGC
AAGGCCGAAGGCAGACCCACACCTACCATCGAGTGGTACAAAGGCGGCGAGAGAGTGGAAACCGACAAGG
ACGATCCTCGGAGCCACAGAATGCTGCTGCCTAGCGGCAGCCTGTTCTTCCTGAGAATCGTGCACGGCAG
AAAGAGCAGACCTGACGAGGGCGTGTACGTGTGCGTGGCCAGAAATTATCTGGGCGAAGCCGTGTCTCAC
AACGCCAGCCTGGAAGTGGCCATCCTGAGGGACGACTTCAGACAGAACCCCTCCGATGTGATGGTGGCCG
TGGGAGAACCTGCCGTGATGGAATGCCAACCTCCTAGAGGACACCCCGAGCCTACCATCAGCTGGAAGAA
GGATGGCAGCCCTCTGGACGACAAGGATGAGCGGATCACAATCAGAGGCGGCAAGCTGATGATCACCTAC
ACCAGAAAGTCCGACGCCGGCAAATACGTGTGTGTGGGCACCAACATGGTCGGAGAGCGGGAATCTGAAG
TGGCCGAGCTGACCGTGCTGGAAAGACCCAGCTTCGTGAAGAGGCCCAGCAATCTGGCCGTGACCGTGGA
TGATAGCGCCGAGTTTAAGTGCGAGGCCAGAGGCGATCCTGTGCCTACAGTTAGATGGCGGAAGGACGAT
GGCGAGCTGCCCAAGAGCAGATACGAGATCAGGGACGATCACACCCTGAAGATCCGGAAAGTGACAGCCG
GCGACATGGGCAGCTATACCTGTGTGGCCGAGAATATGGTCGGAAAGGCCGAGGCCAGCGCCACTCTGAC
AGTTCAAGAGCCTCCTCACTTCGTGGTCAAGCCCAGAGATCAGGTGGTGGCTCTGGGCAGAACCGTGACC
TTTCAGTGTGAAGCCACCGGCAATCCCCAGCCTGCCATCTTTTGGAGAAGAGAGGGCAGCCAGAACCTGC
TGTTCAGCTACCAGCCTCCACAGAGCAGCAGCAGATTCAGCGTTAGCCAGACCGGCGACCTGACCATCAC
CAACGTGCAGAGATCCGACGTGGGCTACTACATCTGTCAGACCCTGAATGTGGCCGGCAGCATCATCACC
AAGGCCTATCTGGAAGTGACCGACGTGATCGCCGACAGACCTCCTCCAGTGATCAGACAGGGCCCCGTGA
ATCAGACCGTGGCTGTGGATGGCACCTTCGTGCTGTCTTGTGTGGCCACCGGATCTCCCGTGCCTACAAT
CCTGTGGCGGAAAGATGGCGTGCTGGTGTCTACCCAGGACAGCAGAATCAAGCAGCTGGAAAACGGCGTG
CTGCAGATCAGATACGCCAAGCTGGGCGACACCGGCAGATACACCTGTATCGCCTCTACACCTAGCGGCG
AGGCTACTTGGAGCGCCTACATTGAGGTGCAAGAGTTCGGCGTGCCAGTGCAGCCTCCTAGACCTACAGA
CCCCAATCTGATCCCCAGCGCTCCCAGCAAGCCTGAAGTGACTGATGTGTCCCGGAACACCGTGACACTG
AGCTGGCAGCCCAACCTGAATTCTGGCGCCACACCAACCAGCTACATCATCGAGGCCTTTAGCCACGCCA
GCGGCAGCTCTTGGCAGACAGTGGCCGAAAACGTGAAAACCGAGACAAGCGCCATCAAGGGCCTGAAGCC
TAACGCTATCTACCTGTTCCTCGTGCGGGCTGCCAATGCCTACGGCATCTCTGATCCTAGCCAGATCAGC
GACCCTGTGAAAACCCAGGACGTGCTGCCTACATCTCAGGGCGTCGACCACAAACAGGTGCAGAGAGAAC
TGGGCAACGCTGTGCTGCATCTGCACAACCCTACAGTGCTGAGCAGCTCCAGCATCGAGGTGCACTGGAC
AGTGGATCAGCAGAGCCAGTACATCCAGGGCTACAAGATCCTGTACAGACCCAGCGGAGCCAACCACGGC
GAATCTGATTGGCTGGTGTTCGAAGTGCGGACCCCTGCCAAGAACAGCGTGGTCATCCCCGATCTGAGAA
AGGGCGTGAACTATGAGATCAAGGCCAGGCCATTCTTCAACGAGTTCCAGGGCGCCGACAGCGAGATCAA
GTTCGCCAAGACACTGGAAGAGGCTCCCTCCGCTCCTCCACAAGGCGTGACAGTGTCCAAGAACGACGGC
AATGGCACCGCCATCCTGGTGTCATGGCAACCTCCACCTGAGGATACCCAGAACGGCATGGTCCAAGAGT
ACAAAGTGTGGTGCCTGGGGAACGAGACACGCTACCACATCAACAAGACCGTGGACGGCTCTACCTTCAG
CGTCGTGATCCCTTTTCTGGTGCCCGGCATCCGGTACTCTGTGGAAGTTGCTGCTTCTACCGGCGCTGGC
TCTGGCGTGAAAAGCGAGCCTCAGTTCATTCAGCTGGACGCCCACGGCAACCCTGTGTCTCCAGAGGACC
AAGTGTCTCTGGCCCAGCAGATTTCCGACGTCGTGAAGCAACCTGGCGCGCCGGAAGATCAAGTTGATCC
AAGATTGATTGATGGCAAGGGCGGATCTCTGGAGGTGCTGTTCCAGGGACCAGGCGGAAGCGGCAATCCC
GGCGGCGATCTGGCCCCCCAGATGCTGCGCGAGCTGCAGGAGACCAATGCCGCCCTGCAGGACGTGCGCG
AGCTGCTGCGCCACCGCGTGAAGGAGATCACCTTCCTGAAGAACACCGTGATGGAGTGCGACGCCTGCGG
TATGCAGCCCTCTAGAGGCTCCGGCTCCATCATCCCAGTTGAGGAGGAGAACCCGGACTTCTGGAACCGC
GAGGCAGCCGAGGCCCTGGGTGCCGCCAAGAAGCTGCAGCCTGCACAGACAGCCGCCAAGAACCTCATCA
TCTTCCTGGGCGATGGGATGGGGGTGTCTACGGTGACAGCTGCCAGGATCCTAAAAGGGCAGAAGAAGGA
CAAACTGGGGCCTGAGATACCCCTGGCCATGGACCGCTTCCCATATGTGGCTCTGTCCAAGACATACAAT
GTAGACAAACATGTGCCAGACAGTGGAGCCACAGCCACGGCCTACCTGTGCGGGGTCAAGGGCAACTTCC
AGACCATTGGCTTGAGTGCAGCCGCCCGCTTTAACCAGTGCAACACGACACGCGGCAACGAGGTCATCTC
CGTGATGAATCGGGCCAAGAAAGCAGGGAAGTCAGTGGGAGTGGTAACCACCACACGAGTGCAGCACGCC
TCGCCAGCCGGCACCTACGCCCACACGGTGAACCGCAACTGGTACTCGGACGCCGACGTGCCTGCCTCGG
CCCGCCAGGAGGGGTGCCAGGACATCGCTACGCAGCTCATCTCCAACATGGACATTGACGTGATCCTAGG
TGGAGGCCGAAAGTACATGTTTCGCATGGGAACCCCAGACCCTGAGTACCCAGATGACTACAGCCAAGGT
GGGACCAGGCTGGACGGGAAGAATCTGGTGCAGGAATGGCTGGCGAAGCGCCAGGGTGCCCGGTATGTGT
GGAACCGCACTGAGCTCATGCAGGCTTCCCTGGACCCGTCTGTGACCCATCTCATGGGTCTCTTTGAGCC
TGGAGACATGAAATACGAGATCCACCGAGACTCCACACTGGACCCCTCCCTGATGGAGATGACAGAGGCT
GCCCTGCGCCTGCTGAGCAGGAACCCCCGCGGCTTCTTCCTCTTCGTGGAGGGTGGTCGCATCGACCATG
GTCATCATGAAAGCAGGGCTTACCGGGCACTGACTGAGACGATCATGTTCGACGACGCCATTGAGAGGGC
GGGCCAGCTCACCAGCGAGGAGGACACGCTGAGCCTCGTCACTGCCGACCACTCCCACGTCTTCTCCTTC
GGAGGCTACCCCCTGCGAGGGAGCTCCATCTTCGGGCTGGCCCCTGGCAAGGCCCGGGACAGGAAGGCCT
ACACGGTCCTCCTATACGGAAACGGTCCAGGCTATGTGCTCAAGGACGGCGCCCGGCCGGATGTTACCGA
GAGCGAGAGCGGGAGCCCCGAGTATCGGCAGCAGTCAGCAGTGCCCCTGGACGAAGAGACCCACGCAGGC
GAGGACGTGGCGGTGTTCGCGCGCGGCCCGCAGGCGCACCTGGTTCACGGCGTGCAGGAGCAGACCTTCA
TAGCGCACGTCATGGCCTTCGCCGCCTGCCTGGAGCCCTACACCGCCTGCGACCTGGCGCCCCCCGCCGG
CACCACCGACGCCGCGCACCCGGGTGGCGGAGGACTGAACGACATCTTCGAGGCTCAGAAAATCGAATGG
CACGAACATCACCATCACCATCACCATCACCATTAAGGCCGGCCTGTAGTCACTGGCACAACGCGTTACC
CGGTAAGCCAATCGGGTATACACGGTCGTCATACTGCAGACAGGGTTCTTCTACTTTGCAAGATAGTCTT
GAGTAGTAAAATAAATAGATAGAGAAAATCAGCCTCGACTGTGCCTTCTAGTTGCCAGCCATCTGTTGTT
TGCCCCTCCCCCGTGCCTTCCTTGACCCTGGAAGGTGCCACTCCCACTGTCCTTTCCTAATAAAATGAGG
AAATTGCATCACAACACTCAACCCTATCTCGGTCTATTCTTTTGATTTATAAGGGATTTTGCCGATTTCG
GCCTATTGGTTAAAAAATGAGCTGATTTAACAAAAATTTAACGCGAATTAATTCTGTGGAATGTGTGTCA
GTTAGGGTGTGGAAAGTCCCCAGGCTCCCCAGCAGGCAGAAGTATGCAAAGCATGCATCTCAATTAGTCA
GCAACCAGGTGTGGAAAGTCCCCAGGCTCCCCAGCAGGCAGAAGTATGCAAAGCATGCATCTCAATTAGT
CAGCAACCATAGTCCCGCCCCTAACTCCGCCCATCCCGCCCCTAACTCCGCCCAGTTCCGCCCATTCTCC
GCCCCATGGCTGACTAATTTTTTTTATTTATGCAGAGGCCGAGGCCGCCTCTGCCTCTGAGCTATTCCAG
AAGTAGTGAGGAGGCTTTTTTGGAGGCCTAGGCTTTTGCAAAAAGCTCCCGGGAGCTTGTATATCCATTT
TCGGATCTGATCAGCACGTGTTGACAATTAATCATCGGCATAGTATATCGGCATAGTATAATACGACAAG
GTGAGGAACTAAACCATGACCGAGTACAAGCCCACGGTGCGCCTCGCCACCCGCGACGACGTCCCCAGGG
CCGTACGCACCCTCGCCGCCGCGTTCGCCGACTACCCCGCCACGCGCCACACCGTCGATCCGGACCGCCA
CATCGAGCGGGTCACCGAGCTGCAAGAACTCTTCCTCACGCGCGTCGGGCTCGACATCGGCAAGGTGTGG
GTCGCGGACGACGGCGCCGCGGTGGCGGTCTGGACCACGCCGGAGAGCGTCGAAGCGGGGGCGGTGTTCG
CCGAGATCGGCCCGCGCATGGCCGAGTTGAGCGGTTCCCGGCTGGCCGCGCAGCAACAGATGGAAGGCCT
CCTGGCGCCGCACCGGCCCAAGGAGCCCGCGTGGTTCCTGGCCACCGTCGGCGTCTCGCCCGACCACCAG
GGCAAGGGTCTGGGCAGCGCCGTCGTGCTCCCCGGAGTGGAGGCGGCCGAGCGCGCCGGGGTGCCCGCCT
TCCTGGAGACATCCGCGCCCCGCAACCTCCCCTTCTACGAGCGGCTCGGCTTCACCGTCACCGCCGACGT
CGAGGTGCCCGAAGGACCGCGCACCTGGTGCATGACCCGCAAGCCCGGTGCCTGACACGTGCTACGAGAT
TTCGATTCCACCGCCGCCTTCTATGAAAGGTTGGGCTTCGGAATCGTTTTCCGGGACGCCGGCTGGATGA
TCCTCCAGCGCGGGGATCTCATGCTGGAGTTCTTCGCCCACCCCAACTTGTTTATTGCAGCTTATAATGG
TTACAAATAAAGCAATAGCATCACAAATTTCACAAATAAAGCATTTTTTTCACTGCATTCTAGTTGTGGT
TTGTCCAAACTCATCAATGTATCTTATCATGTCTGTATACCGTCGACCTCTAGCTAGAGCTTGGCGTAAT
CATGGTCATTACCAATGCTTAATCAGTGAGGCACCTATCTCAGCGATCTGTCTATTTCGTTCATCCATAG
TTGCCTGACTCCCCGTCGTGTAGATAACTACGATACGGGAGGGCTTACCATCTGGCCCCAGCGCTGCGAT
GATACCGCGAGAACCACGCTCACCGGCTCCGGATTTATCAGCAATAAACCAGCCAGCCGGAAGGGCCGAG
CGCAGAAGTGGTCCTGCAACTTTATCCGCCTCCATCCAGTCTATTAATTGTTGCCGGGAAGCTAGAGTAA
GTAGTTCGCCAGTTAATAGTTTGCGCAACGTTGTTGCCATCGCTACAGGCATCGTGGTGTCACGCTCGTC
GTTTGGTATGGCTTCATTCAGCTCCGGTTCCCAACGATCAAGGCGAGTTACATGATCCCCCATGTTGTGC
AAAAAAGCGGTTAGCTCCTTCGGTCCTCCGATCGTTGTCAGAAGTAAGTTGGCCGCAGTGTTATCACTCA
TGGTTATGGCAGCACTGCATAATTCTCTTACTGTCATGCCATCCGTAAGATGCTTTTCTGTGACTGGTGA
GTACTCAACCAAGTCATTCTGAGAATAGTGTATGCGGCGACCGAGTTGCTCTTGCCCGGCGTCAATACGG
GATAATACCGCGCCACATAGCAGAACTTTAAAAGTGCTCATCATTGGAAAACGTTCTTCGGGGCGAAAAC
TCTCAAGGATCTTACCGCTGTTGAGATCCAGTTCGATGTAACCCACTCGTGCACCCAACTGATCTTCAGC
ATCTTTTACTTTCACCAGCGTTTCTGGGTGAGCAAAAACAGGAAGGCAAAATGCCGCAAAAAAGGGAATA
AGGGCGACACGGAAATGTTGAATACTCATATTCTTCCTT
Features (pLannotate 1.2.2; 24 found; start..end, strand, type, name):
    119..143     -  CDS            KanR (fragment): aminoglycoside phosphotransferase; aph(3')-Ia; confers resistance to kanamycin
    254..842     +  rep_origin     ori: high-copy-number ColE1/pMB1/pBR322/pUC origin of replication
   1067..1084    +  terminator     rrnB T2 terminator (fragment): transcription terminator T2 from the E. coli rrnB gene
   1109..1128    -  CDS            lacZα (fragment): LacZα fragment of β-galactosidase; lacZ fragment
   1584..1600    +  protein_bind   lac operator: The lac repressor binds to the lac operator to inhibit transcription in E. coli. This inhibition can be relieved by adding lactose or isopropyl-β-D-thiogalactopyranoside (IPTG). lac repressor encoded by lacI
   1843..2146    +  enhancer       CMV enhancer: human cytomegalovirus immediate early enhancer
   2147..2350    +  promoter       CMV promoter: human cytomegalovirus (CMV) immediate early promoter
   2486..2529    +  intron         CMV intron (fragment): modified intron A from human cytomegalovirus
   2581..2599    +  promoter       SP6 promoter: promoter for bacteriophage SP6 RNA polymerase
   2603..2640    +  CDS            IgH signal sequence (fragment): signal sequence from the mouse immunoglobulin heavy chain variable region
   2746..5364    +  CDS            ROBO1 (fragment): ROBO1_HUMAN - Also known as DUTT1. Experimental evidence at protein level: Swiss-Prot protein existence level 1. Receptor for SLIT1 and SLIT2 that mediates cellular responses to molecular guidance cues in cellular migration, including axonal navigation at the ventral midline of the neural tube and projection of axons to different regions during neuronal development (PubMed:10102268, PubMed:24560577). Interaction with the intracellular domain of FLRT3 mediates axon attraction towards cells expressing NTN1 (PubMed:24560577). In axon growth cones, the silencing of the attractive effect of NTN1 by
   5461..5640    +  CDS            Comp (fragment): COMP_RAT - Experimental evidence at protein level: Swiss-Prot protein existence level 1. May play a role in the structural integrity of cartilage via its interaction with other extracellular matrix proteins such as the collagens and fibronectin. Can mediate the interaction of chondrocytes with the cartilage extracellular matrix through interaction with cell surface integrin receptors. Could play a role in the pathogenesis of osteoarthritis. Potent suppressor of apoptosis in both primary chondrocytes and transformed cells. Suppresses apoptosis by blocking the activation of caspase-3 and by indu
   5628..7080    +  CDS            SEAP (fragment): secreted alkaline phosphatase from human placenta The natural enzyme has a C-terminal transmembrane sequence that is replaced by a GPI anchor.
   7105..7146    +  CDS            AviTag™ (fragment): peptide tag that allows for enzymatic biotinylation
   7150..7173    +  CDS            8xHis: 8xHis affinity tag
   7319..7430    +  polyA_signal   bGH poly(A) signal: bovine growth hormone polyadenylation signal
   7431..7539    +  rep_origin     f1 ori (fragment): f1 bacteriophage origin of replication; arrow indicates direction of (+) strand synthesis
   7553..7882    +  promoter       SV40 promoter: SV40 enhancer and early promoter
   7930..7977    +  promoter       EM7 promoter: synthetic bacterial promoter&nbsp
   7996..8595    +  CDS            PuroR (fragment): puromycin N-acetyltransferase; pac from Streptomyces; confers resistance to puromycin
   8605..8730    +  CDS            ble (fragment): BLE_KLEPN - Experimental evidence at protein level: Swiss-Prot protein existence level 1. Binding protein with a strong affinity to the bleomycin family of antibiotics. Binds to CL990; an antimitotic-antibiotic compound. From Klebsiella pneumoniae.
   8725..8846    +  polyA_signal   SV40 poly(A) signal: SV40 polyadenylation signal
   8899..9759    -  CDS            AmpR: β-lactamase; bla; confers resistance to ampicillin, carbenicillin, and related antibiotics
   9762..89      -  promoter       AmpR promoter (fragment) (across the origin): bla
