[The description below was written by a language model from this plasmid's Addgene catalogue record and pLannotate feature annotations shown in this document.]
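Description:
pD649-HAsp-ROBO1-COMP5AP-AviTag-9xHis is a mammalian expression plasmid of about 9.8 kb, built on the pD649 backbone, that produces the extracellular domain of human ROBO1 as a secreted fusion protein. It is maintained in E. coli as a high-copy plasmid through a ColE1/pUC-type origin and is selected with ampicillin via the β-lactamase gene. The feature table also shows an SV40 promoter/EM7 promoter cassette driving puromycin N-acetyltransferase, followed by an SV40 poly(A) signal, which would allow puromycin selection in mammalian cells, although the record does not describe that use. Short annotated fragments (KanR, lacZα, ble, f1 ori, rrnB T2) appear to be backbone remnants rather than functional elements. The depositor notes that some plasmids in this collection may carry an IS4-like transposase insertion upstream of the CMV promoter, but no such element is annotated here.

Expression is driven by the CMV enhancer and promoter, followed by a fragment of CMV intron A and an SP6 promoter that can serve for in vitro transcription or as a sequencing primer site. The open reading frame starts with a secretion signal: the plasmid name indicates an HA signal peptide, whereas the automated annotation labels this short region as an IgH signal sequence fragment. The roughly 2.6 kb ROBO1 ectodomain sits between retained restriction sites and is fused at its C terminus to the COMP coiled-coil segment, which drives pentamerisation, then to placental alkaline phosphatase, an AviTag for enzymatic biotinylation and a polyhistidine tag, ending at a bGH poly(A) signal. The name gives the polyhistidine tag as 9xHis, while the annotation tool calls 8xHis. The resulting protein is a multivalent, enzymatically detectable and purifiable form of ROBO1. This design increases avidity for detecting weak extracellular interactions, in keeping with its origin in a human IgSF cell-surface interactome screen.
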