Addgene plasmid #157562: pD649-HAsp-ROBO1-COMP5AP-AviTag-9xHis
Purpose: Mammalian expression of cell-surface protein extracellular domain fused to COMP5AP-AviTag-9xHis. Protein is secreted from cells.
Depositing lab: Chris Garcia. Depositing organization: Stanford University. Publication: A Human IgSF Cell-Surface Interactome Reveals a Complex Network of Protein-Protein Interactions. Wojtowicz WM, Vielmetter J, Fernandes RA, Siepe DH, Eastman CL, Chisholm GB, Cox S, Klock H, Anderson PW, Rue SM, Miller JJ, Glaser SM, Bragstad ML, Vance J, Lam AW, Lesley SA, Zinn K, Garcia KC. Cell. 2020 Aug 20;182(4):1027-1043.e17. doi: 10.1016/j.cell.2020.07.025. PubMed 32822567.
Backbone
  Vector backbone: pD649
  Backbone size w/o insert (bp): 7153
  Vector type: Mammalian Expression
Growth in bacteria
  Bacterial resistance: Ampicillin, 100 μg/mL
  Growth temperature: 37°C
  Growth strain: DH5alpha
  Copy number: High Copy
Gene/Insert
  Gene/Insert name: ROBO1
  Species: H. sapiens (human)
  Insert size (bp): 2616
  Entrez Gene: ROBO1 (a.k.a. CPHD8, DUTT1, NORS, NYS8, SAX3)
  Promoter: CMV/SP6
  Tag / fusion protein: COMP5AP-AviTag-9xHis (C terminal on backbone)
  Cloning method: Restriction Enzyme; 5′ cloning site GCGGCCGC (not destroyed); 3′ cloning site GGCGCGCC (not destroyed)
  Sequencing primers: 5′ ATTTAGGTGACACTATAG; 3′ CGTCGCACTCCATCACGGTG
Resource information
  A portion of this plasmid was derived from a plasmid made by: synthesis by ThermoFisher
Terms and licenses: Academic/Nonprofit Terms; Industry Terms: Not Available to Industry
Depositor comments: Some plasmids in this collection may have an IS4-like element ISVsa5 family transposase upstream of the CMV promoter.
How to cite: pD649-HAsp-ROBO1-COMP5AP-AviTag-9xHis was a gift from Chris Garcia (Addgene plasmid # 157562 ; http://n2t.net/addgene:157562 ; RRID:Addgene_157562)
