>Addgene plasmid #157562 | pD649-HAsp-ROBO1-COMP5AP-AviTag-9xHis | depositor partial sequence | sequence record 304234 | insert (extracellular domain)
CAACTTATTCCCGATCCTGAGGATGTGGAACGGGGCAACGATCACGGCACCCCTATTCCTACCAGCGACA
ACGACGACAACAGCCTGGGCTACACAGGCAGCAGACTGCGGCAAGAGGACTTCCCACCTCGGATCGTGGA
ACACCCCAGCGATCTGATCGTGTCCAAAGGCGAACCCGCCACACTGAACTGCAAGGCCGAAGGCAGACCC
ACACCTACCATCGAGTGGTACAAAGGCGGCGAGAGAGTGGAAACCGACAAGGACGATCCTCGGAGCCACA
GAATGCTGCTGCCTAGCGGCAGCCTGTTCTTCCTGAGAATCGTGCACGGCAGAAAGAGCAGACCTGACGA
GGGCGTGTACGTGTGCGTGGCCAGAAATTATCTGGGCGAAGCCGTGTCTCACAACGCCAGCCTGGAAGTG
GCCATCCTGAGGGACGACTTCAGACAGAACCCCTCCGATGTGATGGTGGCCGTGGGAGAACCTGCCGTGA
TGGAATGCCAACCTCCTAGAGGACACCCCGAGCCTACCATCAGCTGGAAGAAGGATGGCAGCCCTCTGGA
CGACAAGGATGAGCGGATCACAATCAGAGGCGGCAAGCTGATGATCACCTACACCAGAAAGTCCGACGCC
GGCAAATACGTGTGTGTGGGCACCAACATGGTCGGAGAGCGGGAATCTGAAGTGGCCGAGCTGACCGTGC
TGGAAAGACCCAGCTTCGTGAAGAGGCCCAGCAATCTGGCCGTGACCGTGGATGATAGCGCCGAGTTTAA
GTGCGAGGCCAGAGGCGATCCTGTGCCTACAGTTAGATGGCGGAAGGACGATGGCGAGCTGCCCAAGAGC
AGATACGAGATCAGGGACGATCACACCCTGAAGATCCGGAAAGTGACAGCCGGCGACATGGGCAGCTATA
CCTGTGTGGCCGAGAATATGGTCGGAAAGGCCGAGGCCAGCGCCACTCTGACAGTTCAAGAGCCTCCTCA
CTTCGTGGTCAAGCCCAGAGATCAGGTGGTGGCTCTGGGCAGAACCGTGACCTTTCAGTGTGAAGCCACC
GGCAATCCCCAGCCTGCCATCTTTTGGAGAAGAGAGGGCAGCCAGAACCTGCTGTTCAGCTACCAGCCTC
CACAGAGCAGCAGCAGATTCAGCGTTAGCCAGACCGGCGACCTGACCATCACCAACGTGCAGAGATCCGA
CGTGGGCTACTACATCTGTCAGACCCTGAATGTGGCCGGCAGCATCATCACCAAGGCCTATCTGGAAGTG
ACCGACGTGATCGCCGACAGACCTCCTCCAGTGATCAGACAGGGCCCCGTGAATCAGACCGTGGCTGTGG
ATGGCACCTTCGTGCTGTCTTGTGTGGCCACCGGATCTCCCGTGCCTACAATCCTGTGGCGGAAAGATGG
CGTGCTGGTGTCTACCCAGGACAGCAGAATCAAGCAGCTGGAAAACGGCGTGCTGCAGATCAGATACGCC
AAGCTGGGCGACACCGGCAGATACACCTGTATCGCCTCTACACCTAGCGGCGAGGCTACTTGGAGCGCCT
ACATTGAGGTGCAAGAGTTCGGCGTGCCAGTGCAGCCTCCTAGACCTACAGACCCCAATCTGATCCCCAG
CGCTCCCAGCAAGCCTGAAGTGACTGATGTGTCCCGGAACACCGTGACACTGAGCTGGCAGCCCAACCTG
AATTCTGGCGCCACACCAACCAGCTACATCATCGAGGCCTTTAGCCACGCCAGCGGCAGCTCTTGGCAGA
CAGTGGCCGAAAACGTGAAAACCGAGACAAGCGCCATCAAGGGCCTGAAGCCTAACGCTATCTACCTGTT
CCTCGTGCGGGCTGCCAATGCCTACGGCATCTCTGATCCTAGCCAGATCAGCGACCCTGTGAAAACCCAG
GACGTGCTGCCTACATCTCAGGGCGTCGACCACAAACAGGTGCAGAGAGAACTGGGCAACGCTGTGCTGC
ATCTGCACAACCCTACAGTGCTGAGCAGCTCCAGCATCGAGGTGCACTGGACAGTGGATCAGCAGAGCCA
GTACATCCAGGGCTACAAGATCCTGTACAGACCCAGCGGAGCCAACCACGGCGAATCTGATTGGCTGGTG
TTCGAAGTGCGGACCCCTGCCAAGAACAGCGTGGTCATCCCCGATCTGAGAAAGGGCGTGAACTATGAGA
TCAAGGCCAGGCCATTCTTCAACGAGTTCCAGGGCGCCGACAGCGAGATCAAGTTCGCCAAGACACTGGA
AGAGGCTCCCTCCGCTCCTCCACAAGGCGTGACAGTGTCCAAGAACGACGGCAATGGCACCGCCATCCTG
GTGTCATGGCAACCTCCACCTGAGGATACCCAGAACGGCATGGTCCAAGAGTACAAAGTGTGGTGCCTGG
GGAACGAGACACGCTACCACATCAACAAGACCGTGGACGGCTCTACCTTCAGCGTCGTGATCCCTTTTCT
GGTGCCCGGCATCCGGTACTCTGTGGAAGTTGCTGCTTCTACCGGCGCTGGCTCTGGCGTGAAAAGCGAG
CCTCAGTTCATTCAGCTGGACGCCCACGGCAACCCTGTGTCTCCAGAGGACCAAGTGTCTCTGGCCCAGC
AGATTTCCGACGTCGTGAAGCAACCT
